>Addgene plasmid #241223 | pSS02 NAPstar6 | addgene full sequence | sequence record 483904 | Addgene NGS Result
GGGTACCGGGCCCCCCCTCGAGGCGCGCCAAGCTATCAAACAAGTTTGTACAAAAAAGCAGGCTTCACCA
TGGTTGCTAGCAAAGTTCCTGAAGCAGCCATTTCCAGACTGATTACTTACCTGAGAATTCTGGAAGAGCT
GGAAGCCCAAGGTGTACACCGCACCGCCTCCGAGCAACTGGGCGAGCTGGCCCAGGTCACCGCCTTCCAG
GTTGATAAGGACCTGTCCTACTTCGGCTCCTACGGCACTGACGGCGTTGGCTACACTGTACCGGTCCTCA
AGAGAGAACTGCGCCATATCCTCGGTCTGAACCGCAAATGGGGCCTGTGCATCGTGGGGATGGGCCGCCT
GGGATCCGCTCTTGCTGATTGGCCTGGTTTTGGCGAGAGCTTCGAGCTGCGCGGTTTCTTCTCTAGAAAG
GCTGAGAAGGTTGGTCGGCCGGTTCGCGGTGGTGTTATCGAACACGTCGATCTGCTGCCCCAGCGCGTAC
CTGGTCGCATCGAAATCGCTCTGCTGACGGCTCCACGCGAGGCAGCACAGAAGGCTGCCGACCTGCTGGT
TGCCGCTGGCATCAAGGGCATCCTGAACTTCGCTCCAGTTGTACTGGAGGTTCCCAAGGAAGTGGCTGTT
GAGAACGTTGACATCCTGGCCGGTCTGACGCGTCTGAGCTTTGCCATTCTGAACCCCACGTGGAGCGCAG
CAGGTGGGCATGGTTTCACTGCTCACAACGTGTATATCATGGCTGACAAACAGAAGAACGGTATCAAGGC
CAACTTCAAGATCCGCCACAACATCGAAGACGGCGGCGTTCAGCTGGCTGATCACTACCAGCAGAACACC
CCAATCGGCGACGGCCCTGTTCTGCTGCCTGACAACCACTACTTAAGCATCCAGTCTAAACTGTCCAAAG
ACCCAAACGAGAAGCGCGACCACATGGTTCTGCTGGAATTTGTTACCGCCGCTGGCATCACCCACGGCAT
GGACGAACTGTACAAGGGCGGCACCGGGGGATCTATGGTTTCCAAAGGCGAGGAACTGTTCACTGGTGTT
GTTCCTATCCTGGTTGAACTGGACGGCGACGTTAACGGCCACAAATTCAGCGTTAGCGGGGAAGGCGAAG
GAGACGCTACCTACGGCAAGCTGACTCTGAAGTTCATCTGCACCACTGGCAAGCTGCCTGTTCCTTGGCC
TACCCTGGTTACTACCTTCTCCTATGGTGTTATGGTTTTCGCCAGATATCCTGACCACATGAAGCAGCAC
GACTTCTTCAAGAGCGCCATGCCTGAGGGCTACGTTCAGGAACGCACCATCTTTTTCAAGGACGACGGCA
ACTATAAGACACGCGCTGAGGTTAAGTTCGAGGGCGACACTCTGGTTAACCGCATCGAGCTGAAGGGCAT
CGACTTCAAGGAGGACGGCAACATCCTGGGCCATAAGCTTGAATATAACACCAAGGTACCTGAAGCCGCC
ATCAGCCGCCTCATCACTTACCTCCGCATCCTGGAGGAGCTCGAAGCCCAAGGCGTTCACCGCACTGCAA
GCGAGCAGCTGGGCGAACTGGCACAGGTTACAGCATTCCAGGTTGACGAAGATCTGTCCTATTTCGGTTC
CTACGGCACCGACGGTGTTGGCTACACAGTCCCTGTCCTGAAGCGCGAGCTGCGCCACATCCTGGGCCTG
AACCGCAAGTGGGGCTTATGCATCGTTGGCATGGGCCGCCTCGGTAGTGCACTGGCAGACTGGCCGGGCT
TTGGTGAATCTTTCGAACTGCGCGGCTTCTTCTCAAGGAAGGCTGAGAAGGTTGGGCGCCCTGTTCGCGG
TGGCGTTATCGAGCATGTCGACCTCCTGCCACAGCGCGTCCCGGGTCGCATCGAGATCGCCCTGCTGACC
GCTCCTCGCGAAGCTGCACAGAAGGCAGCCGACTTACTAGTCGCCGCTGGTATCAAGGGAATTCTGAACT
TCGCCCCTGTTGTTCTGGAGGTTCCTAAGGAAGTTGCTGTTGAAAACGTTGATTTCCTGGCCGGCCTGAC
CCGCCTGAGCTTCGCAATCCTGAATCCTAAGTGGCGCGAAGAAATGATGGGTTCCGGAACTGGGGGCAAC
GCCTCTGACGGTGGTGGGTCTGGTGGTATGGTGAGCAAGGGCGAGGAGGATAACATGGCCATCATCAAGG
AGTTCATGCGCTTCAAGGTGCACATGGAGGGCTCCGTGAACGGCCACGAGTTCGAGATCGAGGGCGAGGG
CGAGGGCCGCCCCTACGAGGGCACCCAGACCGCCAAGCTGAAGGTGACCAAGGGTGGCCCCCTGCCCTTC
GCCTGGGACATCCTGTCCCCTCAGTTCATGTACGGCTCCAAGGCCTACGTGAAGCACCCCGCCGACATCC
CCGACTACTTGAAGCTGTCCTTCCCCGAGGGCTTCAAGTGGGAGCGCGTGATGAACTTCGAGGACGGCGG
CGTGGTGACCGTGACCCAGGACTCCTCCCTGCAGGACGGCGAGTTCATCTACAAGGTGAAGCTGCGCGGC
ACCAACTTCCCCTCCGACGGCCCCGTAATGCAGAAGAAGACCATGGGCTGGGAGGCCTCCTCCGAGCGGA
TGTACCCCGAGGACGGCGCCCTGAAGGGCGAGATCAAGCAGAGGCTGAAGCTGAAGGACGGCGGCCACTA
CGACGCTGAGGTCAAGACCACCTACAAGGCCAAGAAGCCCGTGCAGCTGCCCGGCGCCTACAACGTCAAC
ATCAAGTTGGACATCACCTCCCACAACGAGGACTACACCATCGTGGAACAGTACGAACGCGCCGAGGGCC
GCCACTCCACCGGCGGCATGGACGAACTGTACAAGTGAGTCCCAGCTTTCTTGTACAAAGTGGTTCGATA
ATTCTTAATTAACTAGTTCTAGAGCGGCCGCCACCGCGGTGGAGCTCGAATTTCCCCGATCGTTCAAACA
TTTGGCAATAAAGTTTCTTAAGATTGAATCCTGTTGCCGGTCTTGCGATGATTATCATATAATTTCTGTT
GAATTACGTTAAGCATGTAATAATTAACATGTAATGCATGACGTTATTTATGAGATGGGTTTTTATGATT
AGAGTCCCGCAATTATACATTTAATACGCGATAGAAAACAAAATATAGCGCGCAAACTAGGATAAATTAT
CGCGCGCGGTGTCATCTATGTTACTAGATCGGGAATTCGTAATCATGTCATAGCTGTTTCCTGTGTGAAA
TTGTTATCCGCTCACAATTCCACACAACATACGAGCCGGAAGCATAAAGTGTAAAGCCTGGGGTGCCTAA
TGAGTGAGCTAACTCACATTAATTGCGTTGCGCTCACTGCCCGCTTTCCAGTCGGGAAACCTGTCGTGCC
AGCTGCATTAATGAATCGGCCAACGCGCGGGGAGAGGCGGTTTGCGTATTGGCTAGAGCAGCTTGCCAAC
ATGGTGGAGCACGACACTCTCGTCTACTCCAAGAATATCAAAGATACAGTCTCAGAAGACCAAAGGGCTA
TTGAGACTTTTCAACAAAGGGTAATATCGGGAAACCTCCTCGGATTCCATTGCCCAGCTATCTGTCACTT
CATCAAAAGGACAGTAGAAAAGGAAGGTGGCACCTACAAATGCCATCATTGCGATAAAGGAAAGGCTATC
GTTCAAGATGCCTCTGCCGACAGTGGTCCCAAAGATGGACCCCCACCCACGAGGAGCATCGTGGAAAAAG
AAGACGTTCCAACCACGTCTTCAAAGCAAGTGGATTGATGTGAACATGGTGGAGCACGACACTCTCGTCT
ACTCCAAGAATATCAAAGATACAGTCTCAGAAGACCAAAGGGCTATTGAGACTTTTCAACAAAGGGTAAT
ATCGGGAAACCTCCTCGGATTCCATTGCCCAGCTATCTGTCACTTCATCAAAAGGACAGTAGAAAAGGAA
GGTGGCACCTACAAATGCCATCATTGCGATAAAGGAAAGGCTATCGTTCAAGATGCCTCTGCCGACAGTG
GTCCCAAAGATGGACCCCCACCCACGAGGAGCATCGTGGAAAAAGAAGACGTTCCAACCACGTCTTCAAA
GCAAGTGGATTGATGTGATATCTCCACTGACGTAAGGGATGACGCACAATCCCACTATCCTTCGCAAGAC
CCTTCCTCTATATAAGGAAGTTCATTTCATTTGGAGAGGACACGCTGAAATCACCAGTCTCTCTCTACAA
ATCTATCTCTCTCGAGCTTTCGCAGATCCGGGGGGCAATGAGATATGAAAAAGCCTGAACTCACCGCGAC
GTCTGTCGAGAAGTTTCTGATCGAAAAGTTCGACAGCGTCTCCGACCTGATGCAGCTCTCGGAGGGCGAA
GAATCTCGTGCTTTCAGCTTCGATGTAGGAGGGCGTGGATATGTCCTGCGGGTAAATAGCTGCGCCGATG
GTTTCTACAAAGATCGTTATGTTTATCGGCACTTTGCATCGGCCGCGCTCCCGATTCCGGAAGTGCTTGA
CATTGGGGAGTTTAGCGAGAGCCTGACCTATTGCATCTCCCGCCGTTCACAGGGTGTCACGTTGCAAGAC
CTGCCTGAAACCGAACTGCCCGCTGTTCTACAACCGGTCGCGGAGGCTATGGATGCGATCGCTGCGGCCG
ATCTTAGCCAGACGAGCGGGTTCGGCCCATTCGGACCGCAAGGAATCGGTCAATACACTACATGGCGTGA
TTTCATATGCGCGATTGCTGATCCCCATGTGTATCACTGGCAAACTGTGATGGACGACACCGTCAGTGCG
TCCGTCGCGCAGGCTCTCGATGAGCTGATGCTTTGGGCCGAGGACTGCCCCGAAGTCCGGCACCTCGTGC
ACGCGGATTTCGGCTCCAACAATGTCCTGACGGACAATGGCCGCATAACAGCGGTCATTGACTGGAGCGA
GGCGATGTTCGGGGATTCCCAATACGAGGTCGCCAACATCTTCTTCTGGAGGCCGTGGTTGGCTTGTATG
GAGCAGCAGACGCGCTACTTCGAGCGGAGGCATCCGGAGCTTGCAGGATCGCCACGACTCCGGGCGTATA
TGCTCCGCATTGGTCTTGACCAACTCTATCAGAGCTTGGTTGACGGCAATTTCGATGATGCAGCTTGGGC
GCAGGGTCGATGCGACGCAATCGTCCGATCCGGAGCCGGGACTGTCGGGCGTACACAAATCGCCCGCAGA
AGCGCGGCCGTCTGGACCGATGGCTGTGTAGAAGTACTCGCCGATAGTGGAAACCGACGCCCCAGCACTC
GTCCGAGGGCAAAGAAATAGAGTAGATGCCGACCGGGATCTGTCGATCGACAAGCTCGAGTTTCTCCATA
ATAATGTGTGAGTAGTTCCCAGATAAGGGAATTAGGGTTCCTATAGGGTTTCGCTCATGTGTTGAGCATA
TAAGAAACCCTTAGTATGTATTTGTATTTGTAAAATACTTCTATCAATAAAATTTCTAATTCCTAAAACC
AAAATCCAGTACTAAAATCCAGATCCCCCGAATTAATTCGGCGTTAATTCAGTACATTAAAAACGTCCGC
AATGTGTTATTAAGTTGTCTAAGCGTCAATTTGTTTACACCACAATATATCCTGCCACCAGCCAGCCAAC
AGCTCCCCGACCGGCAGCTCGGCACAAAATCACCACTCGATACAGGCAGCCCATCAGTCCGGGACGGCGT
CAGCGGGAGAGCCGTTGTAAGGCGGCAGACTTTGCTCATGTTACCGATGCTATTCGGAAGAACGGCAACT
AAGCTGCCGGGTTTGAAACACGGATGATCTCGCGGAGGGTAGCATGTTGATTGTAACGATGACAGAGCGT
TGCTGCCTGTGATCACCGCGGTTTCAAAATCGGCTCCGTCGATACTATGTTATACGCCAACTTTGAAAAC
AACTTTGAAAAAGCTGTTTTCTGGTATTTAAGGTTTTAGAATGCAAGGAACAGTGAATTGGAGTTCGTCT
TGTTATAATTAGCTTCTTGGGGTATCTTTAAATACTGTAGAAAAGAGGAAGGAAATAATAAATGGCTAAA
ATGAGAATATCACCGGAATTGAAAAAACTGATCGAAAAATACCGCTGCGTAAAAGATACGGAAGGAATGT
CTCCTGCTAAGGTATATAAGCTGGTGGGAGAAAATGAAAACCTATATTTAAAAATGACGGACAGCCGGTA
TAAAGGGACCACCTATGATGTGGAACGGGAAAAGGACATGATGCTATGGCTGGAAGGAAAGCTGCCTGTT
CCAAAGGTCCTGCACTTTGAACGGCATGATGGCTGGAGCAATCTGCTCATGAGTGAGGCCGATGGCGTCC
TTTGCTCGGAAGAGTATGAAGATGAACAAAGCCCTGAAAAGATTATCGAGCTGTATGCGGAGTGCATCAG
GCTCTTTCACTCCATCGACATATCGGATTGTCCCTATACGAATAGCTTAGACAGCCGCTTAGCCGAATTG
GATTACTTACTGAATAACGATCTGGCCGATGTGGATTGCGAAAACTGGGAAGAAGACACTCCATTTAAAG
ATCCGCGCGAGCTGTATGATTTTTTAAAGACGGAAAAGCCCGAAGAGGAACTTGTCTTTTCCCACGGCGA
CCTGGGAGACAGCAACATCTTTGTGAAAGATGGCAAAGTAAGTGGCTTTATTGATCTTGGGAGAAGCGGC
AGGGCGGACAAGTGGTATGACATTGCCTTCTGCGTCCGGTCGATCAGGGAGGATATCGGGGAAGAACAGT
ATGTCGAGCTATTTTTTGACTTACTGGGGATCAAGCCTGATTGGGAGAAAATAAAATATTATATTTTACT
GGATGAATTGTTTTAGTACCTAGAATGCATGACCAAAATCCCTTAACGTGAGTTTTCGTTCCACTGAGCG
TCAGACCCCGTAGAAAAGATCAAAGGATCTTCTTGAGATCCTTTTTTTCTGCGCGTAATCTGCTGCTTGC
AAACAAAAAAACCACCGCTACCAGCGGTGGTTTGTTTGCCGGATCAAGAGCTACCAACTCTTTTTCCGAA
GGTAACTGGCTTCAGCAGAGCGCAGATACCAAATACTGTCCTTCTAGTGTAGCCGTAGTTAGGCCACCAC
TTCAAGAACTCTGTAGCACCGCCTACATACCTCGCTCTGCTAATCCTGTTACCAGTGGCTGCTGCCAGTG
GCGATAAGTCGTGTCTTACCGGGTTGGACTCAAGACGATAGTTACCGGATAAGGCGCAGCGGTCGGGCTG
AACGGGGGGTTCGTGCACACAGCCCAGCTTGGAGCGAACGACCTACACCGAACTGAGATACCTACAGCGT
GAGCTATGAGAAAGCGCCACGCTTCCCGAAGGGAGAAAGGCGGACAGGTATCCGGTAAGCGGCAGGGTCG
GAACAGGAGAGCGCACGAGGGAGCTTCCAGGGGGAAACGCCTGGTATCTTTATAGTCCTGTCGGGTTTCG
CCACCTCTGACTTGAGCGTCGATTTTTGTGATGCTCGTCAGGGGGGCGGAGCCTATGGAAAAACGCCAGC
AACGCGGCCTTTTTACGGTTCCTGGCCTTTTGCTGGCCTTTTGCTCACATGTTCTTTCCTGCGTTATCCC
CTGATTCTGTGGATAACCGTATTACCGCCTTTGAGTGAGCTGATACCGCTCGCCGCAGCCGAACGACCGA
GCGCAGCGAGTCAGTGAGCGAGGAAGCGGAAGAGCGCCTGATGCGGTATTTTCTCCTTACGCATCTGTGC
GGTATTTCACACCGCATATGGTGCACTCTCAGTACAATCTGCTCTGATGCCGCATAGTTAAGCCAGTATA
CACTCCGCTATCGCTACGTGACTGGGTCATGGCTGCGCCCCGACACCCGCCAACACCCGCTGACGCGCCC
TGACGGGCTTGTCTGCTCCCGGCATCCGCTTACAGACAAGCTGTGACCGTCTCCGGGAGCTGCATGTGTC
AGAGGTTTTCACCGTCATCACCGAAACGCGCGAGGCAGGGTGCCTTGATGTGGGCGCCGGCGGTCGAGTG
GCGACGGCGCGGCTTGTCCGCGCCCTGGTAGATTGCCTGGCCGTAGGCCAGCCATTTTTGAGCGGCCAGC
GGCCGCGATAGGCCGACGCGAAGCGGCGGGGCGTAGGGAGCGCAGCGACCGAAGGGTAGGCGCTTTTTGC
AGCTCTTCGGCTGTGCGCTGGCCAGACAGTTATGCACAGGCCAGGCGGGTTTTAAGAGTTTTAATAAGTT
TTAAAGAGTTTTAGGCGGAAAAATCGCCTTTTTTCTCTTTTATATCAGTCACTTACATGTGTGACCGGTT
CCCAATGTACGGCTTTGGGTTCCCAATGTACGGGTTCCGGTTCCCAATGTACGGCTTTGGGTTCCCAATG
TACGTGCTATCCACAGGAAAGAGACCTTTTCGACCTTTTTCCCCTGCTAGGGCAATTTGCCCTAGCATCT
GCTCCGTACATTAGGAACCGGCGGATGCTTCGCCCTCGATCAGGTTGCGGTAGCGCATGACTAGGATCGG
GCCAGCCTGCCCCGCCTCCTCCTTCAAATCGTACTCCGGCAGGTCATTTGACCCGATCAGCTTGCGCACG
GTGAAACAGAACTTCTTGAACTCTCCGGCGCTGCCACTGCGTTCGTAGATCGTCTTGAACAACCATCTGG
CTTCTGCCTTGCCTGCGGCGCGGCGTGCCAGGCGGTAGAGAAAACGGCCGATGCCGGGATCGATCAAAAA
GTAATCGGGGTGAACCGTCAGCACGTCCGGGTTCTTGCCTTCTGTGATCTCGCGGTACATCCAATCAGCT
AGCTCGATCTCGATGTACTCCGGCCGCCCGGTTTCGCTCTTTACGATCTTGTAGCGGCTAATCAAGGCTT
CACCCTCGGATACCGTCACCAGGCGGCCGTTCTTGGCCTTCTTCGTACGCTGCATGGCAACGTGCGTGGT
GTTTAACCGAATGCAGGTTTCTACCAGGTCGTCTTTCTGCTTTCCGCCATCGGCTCGCCGGCAGAACTTG
AGTACGTCCGCAACGTGTGGACGGAACACGCGGCCGGGCTTGTCTCCCTTCCCTTCCCGGTATCGGTTCA
TGGATTCGGTTAGATGGGAAACCGCCATCAGTACCAGGTCGTAATCCCACACACTGGCCATGCCGGCCGG
CCCTGCGGAAACCTCTACGTGCCCGTCTGGAAGCTCGTAGCGGATCACCTCGCCAGCTCGTCGGTCACGC
TTCGACAGACGGAAAACGGCCACGTCCATGATGCTGCGACTATCGCGGGTGCCCACGTCATAGAGCATCG
GAACGAAAAAATCTGGTTGCTCGTCGCCCTTGGGCGGCTTCCTAATCGACGGCGCACCGGCTGCCGGCGG
TTGCCGGGATTCTTTGCGGATTCGATCAGCGGCCGCTTGCCACGATTCACCGGGGCGTGCTTCTGCCTCG
ATGCGTTGCCGCTGGGCGGCCTGCGCGGCCTTCAACTTCTCCACCAGGTCATCACCCAGCGCCGCGCCGA
TTTGTACCGGGCCGGATGGTTTGCGACCGCTCACGCCGATTCCTCGGGCTTGGGGGTTCCAGTGCCATTG
CAGGGCCGGCAGGCAACCCAGCCGCTTACGCCTGGCCAACCGCCCGTTCCTCCACACATGGGGCATTCCA
CGGCGTCGGTGCCTGGTTGTTCTTGATTTTCCATGCCGCCTCCTTTAGCCGCTAAAATTCATCTACTCAT
TTATTCATTTGCTCATTTACTCTGGTAGCTGCGCGATGTATTCAGATAGCAGCTCGGTAATGGTCTTGCC
TTGGCGTACCGCGTACATCTTCAGCTTGGTGTGATCCTCCGCCGGCAACTGAAAGTTGACCCGCTTCATG
GCTGGCGTGTCTGCCAGGCTGGCCAACGTTGCAGCCTTGCTGCTGCGTGCGCTCGGACGGCCGGCACTTA
GCGTGTTTGTGCTTTTGCTCATTTTCTCTTTACCTCATTAACTCAAATGAGTTTTGATTTAATTTCAGCG
GCCAGCGCCTGGACCTCGCGGGCAGCGTCGCCCTCGGGTTCTGATTCAAGAACGGTTGTGCCGGCGGCGG
CAGTGCCTGGGTAGCTCACGCGCTGCGTGATACGGGACTCAAGAATGGGCAGCTCGTACCCGGCCAGCGC
CTCGGCAACCTCACCGCCGATGCGCGTGCCTTTGATCGCCCGCGACACGACAAAGGCCGCTTGTAGCCTT
CCATCCGTGACCTCAATGCGCTGCTTAACCAGCTCCACCAGGTCGGCGGTGGCCCATATGTCGTAAGGGC
TTGGCTGCACCGGAATCAGCACGAAGTCGGCTGCCTTGATCGCGGACACAGCCAAGTCCGCCGCCTGGGG
CGCTCCGTCGATCACTACGAAGTCGCGCCGGCCGATGGCCTTCACGTCGCGGTCAATCGTCGGGCGGTCG
ATGCCGACAACGGTTAGCGGTTGATCTTCCCGCACGGCCGCCCAATCGCGGGCACTGCCCTGGGGATCGG
AATCGACTAACAGAACATCGGCCCCGGCGAGTTGCAGGGCGCGGGCTAGATGGGTTGCGATGGTCGTCTT
GCCTGACCCGCCTTTCTGGTTAAGTACAGCGATAACCTTCATGCGTTCCCCTTGCGTATTTGTTTATTTA
CTCATCGCATCATATACGCAGCGACCGCATGACGCAAGCTGTTTTACTCAAATACACATCACCTTTTTAG
ACGGCGGCGCTCGGTTTCTTCAGCGGCCAAGCTGGCCGGCCAGGCCGCCAGCTTGGCATCAGACAAACCG
GCCAGGATTTCATGCAGCCGCACGGTTGAGACGTGCGCGGGCGGCTCGAACACGTACCCGGCCGCGATCA
TCTCCGCCTCGATCTCTTCGGTAATGAAAAACGGTTCGTCCTGGCCGTCCTGGTGCGGTTTCATGCTTGT
TCCTCTTGGCGTTCATTCTCGGCGGCCGCCAGGGCGTCGGCCTCGGTCAATGCGTCCTCACGGAAGGCAC
CGCGCCGCCTGGCCTCGGTGGGCGTCACTTCCTCGCTGCGCTCAAGTGCGCGGTACAGGGTCGAGCGATG
CACGCCAAGCAGTGCAGCCGCCTCTTTCACGGTGCGGCCTTCCTGGTCGATCAGCTCGCGGGCGTGCGCG
ATCTGTGCCGGGGTGAGGGTAGGGCGGGGGCCAAACTTCACGCCTCGGGCCTTGGCGGCCTCGCGCCCGC
TCCGGGTGCGGTCGATGATTAGGGAACGCTCGAACTCGGCAATGCCGGCGAACACGGTCAACACCATGCG
GCCGGCCGGCGTGGTGGTGTCGGCCCACGGCTCTGCCAGGCTACGCAGGCCCGCGCCGGCCTCCTGGATG
CGCTCGGCAATGTCCAGTAGGTCGCGGGTGCTGCGGGCCAGGCGGTCTAGCCTGGTCACTGTCACAACGT
CGCCAGGGCGTAGGTGGTCAAGCATCCTGGCCAGCTCCGGGCGGTCGCGCCTGGTGCCGGTGATCTTCTC
GGAAAACAGCTTGGTGCAGCCGGCCGCGTGCAGTTCGGCCCGTTGGTTGGTCAAGTCCTGGTCGTCGGTG
CTGACGCGGGCATAGCCCAGCAGGCCAGCGGCGGCGCTCTTGTTCATGGCGTAATGTCTCCGGTTCTAGT
CGCAAGTATTCTACTTTATGCGACTAAAACACGCGACAAGAAAACGCCAGGAAAAGGGCAGGGCGGCAGC
CTGTCGCGTAACTTAGGACTTGTGCGACATGTCGTTTTCAGAAGACGGCTGCACTGAACGTCAGAAGCCG
ACTGCACTATAGCAGCGGAGGGGTTGGATCAAAGTACTTTGATCCCGAGGGGAACCCTGTGGTTGGCATG
CACATACAAATGGACGAACGGATAAACCTTTTCACGCCCTTTTAAATATCCGATTATTCTAATAAACGCT
CTTTTCTCTTAGGTTTACCCGCCAATATATCCTGTCAAACACTGATAGTTTAAACTGAAGGCGGGAAACG
ACAATCTGATCCAAGCTCAAGCTGCTCTAGCATTCGCCATTCAGGCTGCGCAACTGTTGGGAAGGGCGAT
CGGTGCGGGCCTCTTCGCTATTACGCCAGCTGGCGAAAGGGGGATGTGCTGCAAGGCGATTAAGTTGGGT
AACGCCAGGGTTTTCCCAGTCACGACGTTGTAAAACGACGGCCAGTGCCAAGCTTCGACGAGTCAGTAAT
AAACGGCGTCAAAGTGGTTGCAGCCGGCACACACGAGTCGTGTTTATCAACTCAAAGCACAAATACTTTT
CCTCAACCTAAAAATAAGGCAATTAGCCAAAAACAACTTTGCGTGTAAACAACGCTCAATACACGTGTCA
TTTTATTATTAGCTATTGCTTCACCGCCTTAGCTTTCTCGTGACCTAGTCGTCCTCGTCTTTTCTTCTTC
TTCTTCTATAAAACAATACCCAAAGAGCTCTTCTTCTTCACAATTCAGATTTCAATTTCTCAAAATCTTA
AAAACTTTCTCTCAATTCTCTCTACCGTGATCAAGGTAAATTTCTGTGTTCCTTATTCTCTCAAAATCTT
CGATTTTGTTTTCGTTCGATCCCAATTTCGTATATGTTCTTTGGTTTAGATTCTGTTAATCTTAGATCGA
AGACGATTTTCTGGGTTTGATCGTTAGATATCATCTTAATTCTCGATTAGGGTTTCATAGATATCATCCG
ATTTGTTCAAATAATTTGAGTTTTGTCGAATAATTACTCTTCGATTTGTGATTTCTATCTAGATCTGGTG
TTAGTTTCTAGTTTGTGCGATCGAATTTGTAGATTAATCTGAGTTTTTCTGATTAACA
Features (pLannotate 1.2.2; 25 found; start..end, strand, type, name):
      2..23      -  misc_feature   MCS (fragment): pBluescript multiple cloning site
     40..64      +  protein_bind   attB1: mutant version of attB; recombination site for the Gateway® BP reaction BP Clonase™
     82..2127    +  CDS            Peredox: genetically encoded fluorescent biosensor of the cytosolic NADH-NAD+ redox state (Hung et al., 2011) consists of two pH-insensitive mutant copies of the Thermus aquaticus redox-sensing repressor Rex (T-Rex) separated by circularly permuted monomeric T-Sapphire (cpmTS), a pH-resistant GFP variant
   2128..2835    +  CDS            mCherry: mCherry is a basic (constitutively fluorescent) red fluorescent protein published in 2004, derived from Discosoma sp.. It is reported to be a very rapidly-maturing monomer with low acid sensitivity.
   2843..2863    -  protein_bind   attB2: mutant version of attB; core recombination site for the Gateway® BP reaction BP Clonase™
   2882..2917    -  misc_feature   MCS (fragment): pBluescript multiple cloning site
   2928..3180    +  terminator     NOS terminator: nopaline synthase terminator and poly(A) signal
   3219..3241    -  protein_bind   lac operator (fragment): The lac repressor binds to the lac operator to inhibit transcription in E. coli. This inhibition can be relieved by adding lactose or isopropyl-β-D-thiogalactopyranoside (IPTG). lac repressor encoded by lacI
   3245..3275    -  promoter       lac promoter: promoter for the E. coli lac operon
   3290..3311    -  protein_bind   CAP binding site: CAP binding activates transcription in the presence of cAMP. E. coli catabolite activator protein
   3324..3412    -  CDS            lacI (fragment): lac repressor; lacI; The lac repressor binds to the lac operator to inhibit transcription in E. coli. This inhibition can be relieved by adding lactose or isopropyl-β-D-thiogalactopyranoside (IPTG).
   3502..4178    +  promoter       CaMV 35S promoter (enhanced): cauliflower mosaic virus 35S promoter with a duplicated enhancer region
   4245..5270    +  CDS            HygR: hygromycin B phosphotransferase confers resistance to hygromycin
   5311..5485    +  polyA_signal   CaMV poly(A) signal: cauliflower mosaic virus polyadenylation signal
   5563..5587    -  misc_feature   LB T-DNA repeat: left border repeat from nopaline C58 T-DNA
   6012..6806    +  CDS            KanR: aminoglycoside phosphotransferase; aphA-3; confers resistance to kanamycin
   6893..7481    +  rep_origin     ori: high-copy-number ColE1/pMB1/pBR322/pUC origin of replication
   7667..7807    -  misc_feature   bom: basis of mobility region from pBR322
   7909..7948    -  CDS            rop (fragment): Rop protein, which maintains plasmids at low copy number; rop
   8151..8345    -  rep_origin     pVS1 oriV: origin of replication for the Pseudomonas plasmid pVS1 (Heeb et al., 2000)
   8411..9484    -  CDS            pVS1 RepA: replication protein from the Pseudomonas plasmid pVS1 (Heeb et al., 2000)
   9913..10542   -  CDS            pVS1 StaA: stability protein from the Pseudomonas plasmid pVS1 (Heeb et al., 2000)
  11102..11503   -  CDS            Y4CG_SINFN (fragment): Protein inferred from homology: Swiss-Prot protein existence level 3. From Sinorhizobium fredii (strain NBRC 101917 / NGR234).
  11843..11867   -  misc_feature   RB T-DNA repeat: right border repeat from nopaline C58 T-DNA
  11933..12087   -  CDS            lacZα (fragment): LacZα fragment of β-galactosidase; lacZ fragment
