[The description below was written by a language model from this plasmid's Addgene catalogue record and pLannotate feature annotations shown in this document.]
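Description:
pSS02 NAPstar6 is a binary T-DNA plant expression vector of about 12.7 kb, built on the pSS02 backbone to express the NADPH/NADP+ biosensor NAPstar6 in Arabidopsis thaliana. The backbone has the layout typical of pCAMBIA-style binary vectors. A ColE1/pUC-type origin with a pBR322 bom site supports replication in E. coli, and the pVS1 oriV, RepA and StaA functions allow stable maintenance in Agrobacterium. A kanamycin resistance gene (aphA-3) outside the T-DNA provides bacterial selection. Nopaline-type left and right border repeats define the region transferred to the plant genome. This region contains a hygromycin phosphotransferase cassette driven by an enhanced (double-enhancer) CaMV 35S promoter and ended by the CaMV poly(A) signal, for selecting transformed plants.

The payload, cyt-NAPstar6 (about 2.8 kb), lies between attB1 and attB2 sites, showing it was introduced by Gateway recombination, and is followed by a NOS terminator. The annotation software recognises the coding sequence as Peredox fused to mCherry, consistent with the record's note that the sensor derives from Peredox-mCherry. That architecture comprises two copies of the Thermus aquaticus Rex redox-sensing domain flanking a circularly permuted T-Sapphire (an Aequorea GFP variant), followed by Discosoma-derived mCherry. In this type of sensor the mCherry typically serves as a reference signal for ratiometric readout. The specific changes that distinguish NAPstar6 from Peredox are not given in the record. The "cyt" prefix suggests cytosolic expression. No promoter upstream of the sensor is annotated, so the record does not state what drives its expression. The construct is intended for generating Arabidopsis lines for in vivo imaging of NADP redox state.
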