Addgene plasmid #241223: pSS02 NAPstar6
Purpose: Expresses NADPH/NADP+ biosensor NAPstar6 in Arabidopsis thaliana
Depositing lab: Markus Schwarzländer. Depositing organization: Universität Münster. Publication: A family of NADPH/NADP(+) biosensors reveals in vivo dynamics of central redox metabolism across eukaryotes. Scherschel M, Niemeier JO, Jacobs LJHC, Hoffmann MDA, Diederich A, Bell C, Hohne P, Raetz S, Kroll JB, Steinbeck J, Lichtenauer S, Multhoff J, Zimmermann J, Sadhanasatish T, Rothemann RA, Grashoff C, Messens J, Ampofo E, Laschke MW, Riemer J, Roma LP, Schwarzlander M, Morgan B. Nat Commun. 2024 Dec 19;15(1):10704. doi: 10.1038/s41467-024-55302-x. PubMed 39702652.
Backbone
  Vector backbone: pSS02
  Backbone size w/o insert (bp): 9954
  Total vector size (bp): 12723
  Vector type: Plant Expression
  Selectable markers: Hygromycin
Growth in bacteria
  Bacterial resistance: Kanamycin, 50 μg/mL
  Growth temperature: 37°C
  Growth strain: DH5alpha
  Copy number: Unknown
Gene/Insert
  Gene/Insert name: cyt-NAPstar6
  Species: Aequorea victoria; Thermus aquaticus, Discosoma sp.
  Insert size (bp): 2769
Resource information
  A portion of this plasmid was derived from a plasmid made by: the original Peredox-mCherry sequence came from Gary Yellen’s lab via Addgene
Terms and licenses: Academic/Nonprofit Terms; Industry Terms: Not Available to Industry
How to cite: pSS02 NAPstar6 was a gift from Markus Schwarzländer (Addgene plasmid # 241223 ; http://n2t.net/addgene:241223 ; RRID:Addgene_241223)
